>Addgene plasmid #177279 | pYTRW07K_0G5 | addgene full sequence | sequence record 422662 | Addgene NGS Result
CTAGTCCCGGGTCCACATATCCACGGGCTGGCAAGGGAGCGCAGCGACCGCGCAGGGCGAAGCCCGGAGA
GCAAGCCCGTAGGGCGCCGCAGCCGCCGTAGGCGGTCACGACTTTGCGAAGCAAAGTCTAGTGAGTATAC
TCAAGCATTGAGTGGCCCGCCGGAGGCACCGCCTTGCGCTGCCCCCGTCGAGCCGGTTGGACACCAAAAG
GGAGGGGCAGGCATGGCGGCATACGCGATCATGCGATGCAAGAAGCTGGCGAAAATGGGCAACGTGGCGG
CCAGTCTCAAGCACGCCTACCGCGAGCGCGAGACGCCCAACGCTGACGCCAGCAGGACGCCAGAGAACGA
GCACTGGGCGGCCAGCAGCACCGATGAAGCGATGGGCCGACTGCGCGAGTTGCTGCCAGAGAAGCGGCGC
AAGGACGCTGTGTTGGCGGTCGAGTACGTCATGACGGCCAGCCCGGAATGGTGGAAGTCGGCCAGCCAAG
AACAGCAGGCGGCGTTCTTCGAGAAGGCGCACAAGTGGCTGGCGGACAAGTACGGGGCGGATCGCATCGT
GACGGCCAGCATCCACCGTGACGAAACCAGCCCGCACATGACCGCGTTCGTGGTGCCGCTGACGCAGGAC
GGCAGGCTGTCGGCCAAGGAGTTCATCGGCAACAAAGCGCAGATGACCCGCGACCAGACCACGTTTGCGG
CCGCTGTGGCCGATCTAGGGCTGCAACGGGGCATCGAGGGCAGCAAGGCACGTCACACGCGCATTCAGGC
GTTCTACGAGGCCCTGGAGCGGCCACCAGTGGGCCACGTCACCATCAGCCCGCAAGCGGTCGAGCCACGC
GCCTATGCACCGCAGGGATTGGCCGAAAAGCTGGGAATCTCAAAGCGCGTTGAGACGCCGGAAGCCGTGG
CCGACCGGCTGACAAAAGCGGTTCGGCAGGGGTATGAGCCTGCCCTACAGGCCGCCGCAGGAGCGCGTGA
GATGCGCAAGAAGGCCGATCAAGCCCAAGAGACGGCCCGAGACCTTCGGGAGCGCCTGAAGCCCGTTCTG
GACGCCCTGGGGCCGTTGAATCGGGATATGCAGGCCAAGGCCGCCGCGATCATCAAGGCCGTGGGCGAAA
AGCTGCTGACGGAACAGCGGGAAGTCCAGCGCCAGAAACAGGCCCAGCGCCAGCAGGAACGCGGGCGCGC
ACATTTCCCCGAAAAGTGCCACCTGACGTCTAAGAAACCATTATTATCATGACTGACTCTTATACACAAG
TTATCTGCAGCACTCAACAGATCTCCGTCTACTTGCGACACCTCTCTTAAGGTAGCTGGACCGGATTCGG
GTCTAGCCTATATCGTCAATCCGTTGATCTATGTCGGGTGCGGAGAAAGAGGTAATGAAATGGGCGATCG
CCCACAGCTTACACAGACCTAATCGTAGAGTTCCTAGTAATACTTAGTGGCTCGTTACCTCGTTCTTCCA
GGCCAGGGGGCCGTACGCGCTCGGCGAACAGTATAAGCAGATTCGACTCACTAGGGATAACAGGGTAATC
TCTGGGTATCGACTCAATCTCGCGCTATTGTGCTATATCCGTGGACGGTTGCGGTCAATTCTGTCGGAAA
ATCAACGGATACGAACAATTACTCGCGACTTCCTCAATACGTGCTGCAACGCGCGCGTAACTATAACGGT
CCTAAGGTAGCGAGCTTACTTGTGCTGTTGTGTAAGGACACGCTTAACCCAGAGAATTCCAGCGACCTAT
TCTACGACTACGCGTCCATGGCTCGAGGAGCTCGGTACCGCCCCACTACCCGATTTATCAAGATTTGGCG
GAGAGTCCCATTGACATAAGCCTGTTCGGTTCGTAAACTGTAATGCAAGTAGCGTATGCGCTCACGCAAC
TGGTCCAGAACCTTGACCGAACGCAGCGGTGGTAACGGCGCAGTGGCGGTTTTCATGGCTTGTTATGACT
GTTTTTTTGTACAGTCTATGCCTCGGGCATCCAAGCAGCAAGCGCGTTACGCCGTGGGTCGATGTTTGAT
GTTATGGAGCAGCAACGATGTTACGCAGCAGCAACGATGTTACGCAGCAGGGCAGTCGCCCTAAAACAAA
GTTAGGTGGCTCAAGTATGGGCATCATTCGCACATGTAGGCTCGGCCCTGACCAAGTCAAATCCATGCGG
GCTGCTCTTGATCTTTTCGGTCGTGAGTTCGGAGACGTAGCCACCTACTCCCAACATCAGCCGGACTCCG
ATTACCTCGGGAACTTGCTCCGTAGTAAGACATTCATCGCGCTTGCTGCCTTCGACCAAGAAGCGGTTGT
TGGCGCTCTCGCGGCTTACGTTCTGCCCAAGTTTGAGCAGCCGCGTAGTGAGATCTATATCTATGATCTC
GCAGTCTCCGGCGAGCACCGGAGGCAGGGCATTGCCACCGCGCTCATCAATCTCCTCAAGCATGAGGCCA
ACGCGCTTGGTGCTTATGTGATCTACGTGCAAGCAGATTACGGTGACGATCCCGCAGTGGCTCTCTATAC
AAAGTTGGGCATACGGGAAGAAGTGATGCACTTTGATATCGACCCAAGTACCGCCACCTAAGTCGACTGG
CAAACAGCTATTATGGGTATTATGGGTGTGTATCCAGAACGACGGATCTTGACGCAATTTGGCGTGGCTC
TCTTAAGGTAGCCCTCCGACCAATTGAGGTGCGCTCTGACCGATCAGTTTAGACTTGTGTATAAGAGTCA
GAGCGTCCTGAACGGAACCTTTCCCGTTTTCCAGGATCTGATCTTCCATGTGACCTCCTAACATGGTAAC
GTTCATGATAACTTCTGCTCTTCATCGTGCGGCCGACTGGGCTAAATCTGTGTTCTCTTCGGCGGCGCTG
GGTGATCCTCGCCGTACTGCCCGCTTGGTTAACGTCGCCGCCCAATTGGCAAAATATTCTGGTAAATCAA
TAACCATCTCATCAGAGGGTAGTGAAGCCATGCAGGAAGGCGCTTACCGATTTATCCGCAATCCCAACGT
TTCTGCCGAGGCGATCAGAAAGGCTGGCGCCATGCAAACAGTCAAGTTGGCTCAGGAGTTTCCCGAACTG
CTGGCCATTGAGGACACCACCTCTTTGAGTTATCGCCACCAGGTCGCCGAAGAGCTTGGCAAGCTGGGCT
CTATTCAGGATAAATCCCGCGGATGGTGGGTTCACTCCGTTCTCTTGCTCGAGGCCACCACATTCCGCAC
CGTAGGATTACTGCATCAGGAGTGGTGGATGCGCCCGGATGACCCTGCCGATGCGGATGAAAAGGAGAGT
GGCAAATGGCTGGCAGCGGCCGCAACTAGCCGGTTACGCATGGGCAGCATGATGAGCAACGTGATTGCGG
TCTGTGACCGCGAAGCCGATATTCATGCTTATCTGCAGGACAAACTGGCGCATAACGAGCGCTTCGTGGT
GCGCTCCAAGCACCCACGCAAGGACGTAGAGTCTGGGTTGTATCTGTACGACCATCTGAAGAACCAACCG
GAGTTGGGTGGCTATCAGATCAGCATTCCGCAAAAGGGCGTGGTGGATAAACGCGGTAAACGTAAAAATC
GACCAGCCCGCAAGGCGAGCTTGAGCCTGCGCAGTGGGCGCATCACGCTAAAACAGGGGAATATCACGCT
CAACGCGGTGCTGGCCGAGGAGATTAACCCGCCCAAGGGTGAGACCCCGTTGAAATGGTTGTTGCTGACC
AGCGAACCGGTCGAGTCGCTAGCCCAAGCCTTGCGCGTCATCGACATTTATACCCATCGCTGGCGGATCG
AGGAGTTCCATAAGGCATGGAAAACCGGAGCAGGAGCCGAGAGGCAACGCATGGAGGAGCCGGATAATCT
GGAGCGGATGGTCTCGATCCTCTCGTTTGTTGCGGTCAGGCTGTTACAGCTCAGAGAAAGCTTCACGCTG
CCGCAAGCACTCAGGGCGCAAGGGCTGCTAAAGGAAGCGGAACACGTAGAAAGCCAGTCCGCAGAAACGG
TGCTGACCCCGGATGAATGTCAGCTACTGGGCTATCTGGACAAGGGAAAACGCAAGCGCAAAGAGAAAGC
AGGTAGCTTGCAGTGGGCTTACATGGCGATAGCTAGACTGGGCGGTTTTATGGACAGCAAGCGAACCGGA
ATTGCCAGCTGGGGCGCCCTCTGGGAAGGTTGGGAAGCCCTGCAAAGTAAACTGGATGGCTTTCTTGCCG
CCAAGGATCTGATGGCGCAGGGGATCAAGATCTGACCCGGGACTAGTTGGTGTGGAAGTCCTAATATCGG
TGATCAATATAGTGGTTGACATGCTGGCTAGTCAACATTGAGCCTTTTGATCATGCAAATATATTACGGT
ATTTTACAATCAAATATCAAACTTAACTATTGACTTTATAACTTATTTAGGTGGTAACATTCTTATAAAA
AAGAAAAAAATTACTGCAAAACAGTACTAGCTTTTAACTTGTATCCTAGGTTATCTATGCTGTCTCACCA
TAGAGAATATTACCTATTTCAGAATGTATGTCCATGATTCGCCGGGTAAATACATATAATACACAAATCT
GGCTTAATAAAGTCTATAATATATCTCATAAAGAAGTGCTAAATTGGCTAGTGCTATATATTTTTAAGAA
AATTTCTTTTGACTAAGTCCATATCGACTTTGTAAAAGTTCACATTAGCATACATATATTACACGAGCCA
GAAATAGTAACTTTTGCCTAAATCACAAATTGCAAAATTTAATTGCTTGCAAAAGGTCACATGCTTATAA
TCAACTTTTTTAAAAATTTAAAATACTTTTTTATTTTTTATTTTTAAACATAAATGAAATAATTTATTTA
TTGTTTATGATTACCGAAACATAAAACCTGCTCAAGAAAAAGAAACTGTTTTGTCCTTGGAAAAAAAGCA
CTACCTAGGAGCGGCCAAAATGCCGAGGCTTTCATAGCTTAAACTCTTTACAGAAAATAGGCATTATAGA
TCAGTTCGAGTTTTCTTATTCTTCCTTCCGGTTTTATCGTCACAGTTTTACAGTAAATAAGTATCACCTC
TTAGAGTTAACCTATACTAAAATTTATGCCAGTTAACTATGAGATAAGCAAGTATCATCTCATTTCATTA
CCTGAAGTCGAGTAAACAGAAAATCCAATTGTTGATGAACCTCAATGACTTAGAACTATCTATCGGCAGA
TCATATAAAGAGGATTTAGGTACTCGAGAACGCTCCGTACATGCAGCTAAACCTCCAAGCATCTCTAACT
TGGGTAGTGCTTTCTCCACCATTTTCTGTGCTTGCTCCTTCGTGGCAAGTCCAGCCCATAATGCCCAGAA
TGTAGTTGCGGATTCGTATGACGTTCTGTGCTTGATTTTTGTGTTGTAGTCAAAGAAAAGGTCCGGTTAA
ACGGATCTCGCATTGATGAGGCAACGCTAATTATCAACATATAGATTGTTATCTATCTGCATGAACACGA
AATCTTTACTTGACGACTTGAGGCTGATGGTGTTTATGCAAAGAAACCACTGTGTTTAATATGTGTCACT
GTTTGATATTACTGTCAGCGTAGAAGATAATAGTAAAAGCGGTTAATAAGTGTATTTGAGATAAGTGTGA
TAAAGTTTTTACAGCGAAAAGACGATAAATACAAGAAAATGATTACGAGGATACGGAGAGAGGTATGTAC
ATGTGTATTTATATACTAAGCTGCCGGCGGTTGTTTGCAAGACCGAGAAAAGGCTAGCAAGAATCGGGTC
ATTGTAGCGTATGCGCCTGTGAACATTCTCTTCAACAAGTTTGATTCCATTGCGGTGAAATGGTAAAAGT
CAACCCCCTGCGATGTATATTTTCCTGTACAATCAATCAAAAAGCCAAATGATTTAGCATTATCTTTACA
TCTTGTTATTTTACAGATTTTATGTTTAGATCTTTTATGCTTGCTTTTCAAAAGGCCTGCAGGCAAGTGC
ACAAACAATACTTAAATAAATACTACTCAGTAATAACCTATTTCTTAGCATTTTTGACGAAATTTGCTAT
TTTGTTAGAGTCTTTTACACCATTTGTCTCCACACCTCCGCTTACATCAACACCAATAACGCCATTTAAT
CTAAGCGCATCACCAACATTTTCTGGCGTCAGTCCACCAGCTAACATAAAATGTTGCCTCGCGCGTTTCG
GTGATGACGGTGAAAACCTCTGACACATGCAGCTCCCGGAGACGGTCACAGCTTGTCTGTAAGCGGATGC
CGGGAGCAGACAAGCCCGTCAGGGCGCGTCAGCGGGTGTTGGCGGGTGTCGGGGCGCAGCCATGACCCAG
TCACGTAGCGATAGCGGAGTGTATACTGGCTTAACTATGCGGCATCAGAGCAGATTGTACTGAGAGTGCA
CCATATGCGGTGTGAAATACCGCACAGATGCGTAAGGAGAAAATACCGCATCAGGCGCTCTTCCGCTTCC
TCGCTCACTGACTCGCTGCGCTCGGTCGTTCGGCTGCGGCGAGCGGTATCAGCTCACTCAAAGGCGGTAA
TACGGTTATCCACAGAATCAGGGGATAACGCAGGAAAGAACATGTGAGCAAAAGGCCAGCAAAAGGCCAG
GAACCGTAAAAAGGCCGCGTTGCTGGCGTTTTTCCATAGGCTCCGCCCCCCTGACGAGCATCACAAAAAT
CGACGCTCAAGTCAGAGGTGGCGAAACCCGACAGGACTATAAAGATACCAGGCGTTTCCCCCTGGAAGCT
CCCTCGTGCGCTCTCCTGTTCCGACCCTGCCGCTTACCGGATACCTGTCCGCCTTTCTCCCTTCGGGAAG
CGTGGCGCTTTCTCATAGCTCACGCTGTAGGTATCTCAGTTCGGTGTAGGTCGTTCGCTCCAAGCTGGGC
TGTGTGCACGAACCCCCCGTTCAGCCCGACCGCTGCGCCTTATCCGGTAACTATCGTCTTGAGTCCAACC
CGGTAAGACACGACTTATCGCCACTGGCAGCAGCCACTGGTAACAGGATTAGCAGAGCGAGGTATGTAGG
CGGTGCTACAGAGTTCTTGAAGTGGTGGCCTAACTACGGCTACACTAGAAGGACAGTATTTGGTATCTGC
GCTCTGCTGAAGCCAGTTACCTTCGGAAAAAGAGTTGGTAGCTCTTGATCCGGCAAACAAACCACCGCTG
GTAGCGGTGGTTTTTTTGTTTGCAAGCAGCAGATTACGCGCAGAAAAAAAGGATCTCAAGAAGATCCTTT
GATCTTTTCTACGGGGTCTGACGCTCAGTGGAACGAAAACTCACGTTAAGGGATTTTGGTCATGAGATTA
TCAAAAAGGATCTTCACCTAGATCCTTTTAAATTAAAAATGAAGTTTTAAATCAATCTAAAGTATATATG
AGTAAACTTGGTCTGACAGGAGCTCGCTCAGAAGAACTCGTCAAGAAGGCGATAGAAGGCGATGCGCTGC
GAATCGGGAGCGGCGATACCGTAAAGCACGAGGAAGCGGTCAGCCCATTCGCCGCCAAGCTCTTCAGCAA
TATCACGGGTAGCCAACGCTATGTCCTGATAGCGGTCCGCCACACCCAGCCGGCCACAGTCGATGAATCC
AGAAAAGCGGCCATTTTCCACCATGATATTCGGCAAGCAGGCATCGCCATGGGTCACGACGAGATCCTCG
CCGTCGGGCATCCGCGCCTTGAGCCTGGCGAACAGTTCGGCTGGCGCGAGCCCCTGATGCTCTTCGTCCA
GATCATCCTGATCGACAAGACCGGCTTCCATCCGAGTACGTGCTCGCTCGATGCGATGTTTCGCTTGGTG
GTCGAATGGGCAGGTAGCCGGATCAAGCGTATGCAGCCGCCGCATTGCATCAGCCATGATGGATACTTTC
TCGGCAGGAGCAAGGTGAGATGACAGGAGATCCTGCCCCGGCACTTCGCCCAATAGCAGCCAGTCCCTTC
CCGCTTCAGTGACAACGTCGAGCACAGCTGCGCAAGGAACGCCCGTCGTGGCCAGCCACGATAGCCGCGC
TGCCTCGTCTTGGAGTTCATTCAGGGCACCGGACAGGTCGGTCTTGACAAAAAGAACCGGGCGCCCCTGC
GCTGACAGCCGGAACACGGCGGCATCAGAGCAGCCGATTGTCTGTTGTGCCCAGTCATAGCCGAATAGCC
TCTCCACCCAAGCGGCCGGAGAACCTGCGTGCAATCCATCTTGTTCAATCATGCGAAACGATCCTCATCC
TGTCTCTTGATCAGATCTTGATCCCCTGCGCCATCAGATCCTTGGCGGCAAGAAAGCCATCCAGTTTACT
TTGCAGGGCTTCCCAACCTTACCAGAGGGCGCCCCAGCTGGCAATTCCGGTTCGCTTGCTGTCCATAAAA
CCGCCCAGTCTAGCTATCGCCATGTAAGCCCACTGCAAGCTACCTGCTTTCTCTTTGCGCTTGCGTTTTC
CCTTGTCCAGATAGCCCAGTAGCTGACATTCATCCGGGCGATCGATGGAAGCCGGCGGCACCTCGCTAAC
GGATTCACCACTCCAAGAATTGGAGCCAATCAATTCTTGCGGAGAACTGTGAATGCGCAAACCAACCCTT
GGCAGAACATATCCATCGCGTCCGCCATCTCCAGCAGCCGCACGCGGCGCATCGGGGGGGGGGGGGGGTT
TCAATTCATCATTTTTTTTTTATTCTTTTTTTTGATTTCGGTTTCCTTGAAATTTTTTTGATTCGGTAAT
CTCCGAACAGAAGGAAGAACGAAGGAAGGAGCACAGACTTAGATTGGTATATATACGCATATGTAGTGTT
GAAGAAACATGAAATTGCCCAGTATTCTTAACCCAACTGCACAGAACAAAAACCTGCAGGAAACGAAGAT
AAATCATGTCGAAAGCTACATATAAGGAACGTGCTGCTACTCATCCTAGTCCTGTTGCTGCCAAGCTATT
TAATATCATGCACGAAAAGCAAACAAACTTGTGTGCTTCATTGGATGTTCGTACCACCAAGGAATTACTG
GAGTTAGTTGAAGCATTAGGTCCCAAAATTTGTTTACTAAAAACACATGTGGATATCTTGACTGATTTTT
CCATGGAGGGCACAGTTAAGCCGCTAAAGGCATTATCCGCCAAGTACAATTTTTTACTCTTCGAAGACAG
AAAATTTGCTGACATTGGTAATACAGTCAAATTGCAGTACTCTGCGGGTGTATACAGAATAGCAGAATGG
GCAGACATTACGAATGCACACGGTGTGGTGGGCCCAGGTATTGTTAGCGGTTTGAAGCAGGCGGCAGAAG
AAGTAACAAAGGAACCTAGAGGCCTTTTGATGTTAGCAGAATTGTCATGCAAGGGCTCCCTATCTACTGG
AGAATATACTAAGGGTACTGTTGACATTGCGAAGAGCGACAAAGATTTTGTTATCGGCTTTATTGCTCAA
AGAGACATGGGTGGAAGAGATGAAGGTTACGATTGGTTGATTATGACACCCGGTGTGGGTTTAGATGACA
AGGGAGACGCATTGGGTCAACAGTATAGAACCGTGGATGATGTGGTCTCTACAGGATCTGACATTATTAT
TGTTGGAAGAGGACTATTTGCAAAGGGAAGGGATGCTAAGGTAGAGGGTGAACGTTACAGAAAAGCAGGC
TGGGAAGCATATTTGAGAAGATGCGGCCAGCAAAACTAAAAAACTGTATTATAAGTAAATGCATGTATAC
TAAACTCACAAATTAGAGCTTCAATTTAATTATATCAGTTATTACCCGGGAATCTCGGTCGTAATGATTT
TTATAATGACGAAAAAAAAAAAATTGGAAAGAAAACCCCCCCCCCCGCAGCGTTGGGTCCTGGCCACGGG
TGCGCATGATCGTGCTCCTGTCGTTGAGGACCCGGCTAGGCTGGCGGGGTTGCCTTACTGGTTAGCAGAA
TGAATCACCGATACGCGAGCGAACGTGAAGCGACTGCTGCTGCAAAACGTCTGCGACCTGAGCAACAACA
TGAATGGTCTTCGGTTTCCGTGTTTCGTAAAGTCTGGAAACGCGGAAGTCAGCGCCCTGCACCATTATGT
TCCGGATCTGCATCGCAGGATGCTGCTGGCTACCCTGTGGAACACCTACATCTGTATTAACGAAGCGCTG
GCATTGACCCTGAGTGATTTTTCTCTGGTCCCGCCGCATCCATACCGCCAGTTGTTTACCCTCACAACGT
TCCAGTAACCGGGCATGTTCATCATCAGTAACCCGTATCGTGAGCATCCTCTCTCGTTTCATCGGTATCA
TTACCCCCATGAACAGAAATCCCCCTTACACGGAGGCATCAGTGACCAAACAGGAAAAAACCGCCCTTAA
CATGGCCCGCTTTATCAGAAGCCAGACATTAACGCTTCTGGAGAAACTCAACGAGCTGGACGCGGATGAA
CAGGCAGACATCTGTGAATCGCTTCACGACCACGCTGATGAGCTTTACCGCTGGGCCATTCTCATGAAGA
ATATCTTGAATTTATTGTCATATTA
Features (pLannotate 1.2.2; 17 found; start..end, strand, type, name):
   1831..1859    +  promoter       Pc promoter: intI1 (promoter lies within the coding sequence); class 1 integron promoter
   2048..2581    +  CDS            GmR: gentamycin acetyltransferase; aacC1; confers resistance to gentamycin
   2805..4232    +  CDS            tnpA: TN5P_ECOLX - Also known as tnp. Experimental evidence at protein level: Swiss-Prot protein existence level 1. Mediates transposition of transposon Tn5 by a 'cut and paste' mechanism. First, the monomeric transposase binds the 19 bp inverted DNA repeats flanking the transposon. Then, dimerization of the DNA- bound transposase creates a synaptic DNA complex. After nicking of the first DNA strand, excision of the transposon proceeds through a series of intermediates. The transposase then mediates the insertion of the transposon at a new site by strand transfer. The activity of the wild- type tran
   4243..4308    +  CDS            RMD1 (fragment): RMD1_YEAST - Experimental evidence at protein level: Swiss-Prot protein existence level 1. Required for sporulation where it is believed to have a role in meiotic nuclear division. From Saccharomyces cerevisiae (strain ATCC 204508 / S288c) (Baker's yeast).
   4756..5048    -  misc_feature   CEN4: S. cerevisiae CEN4 centromere
   5071..5203    -  misc_feature   CEN/ARS (fragment): S. cerevisiae CEN4 centromere fused to the autonomously replicating sequence ARS1/ARS416
   5203..5379    -  misc_feature   CEN/ARS (fragment): S. cerevisiae CEN4 centromere fused to the autonomously replicating sequence ARS1/ARS416
   5380..6144    -  rep_origin     ARS1 (fragment): S. cerevisiae autonomously replicating sequence ARS1/ARS416
   6145..6183    +  CDS            rop (fragment): Rop protein, which maintains plasmids at low copy number; rop
   6285..6425    +  misc_feature   bom: basis of mobility region from pBR322
   6611..7199    -  rep_origin     ori: high-copy-number ColE1/pMB1/pBR322/pUC origin of replication
   7381..8172    -  CDS            neo: KKA2_KLEPN - Also known as kan, nptII. Experimental evidence at protein level: Swiss-Prot protein existence level 1. Resistance to kanamycin, neomycin, paromomycin, ribostamycin, butirosin and gentamicin B. From Klebsiella pneumoniae.
   8204..8560    -  CDS            tnpA (fragment): TN5P_ECOLX - Also known as tnp. Experimental evidence at protein level: Swiss-Prot protein existence level 1. Mediates transposition of transposon Tn5 by a 'cut and paste' mechanism. First, the monomeric transposase binds the 19 bp inverted DNA repeats flanking the transposon. Then, dimerization of the DNA- bound transposase creates a synaptic DNA complex. After nicking of the first DNA strand, excision of the transposon proceeds through a series of intermediates. The transposase then mediates the insertion of the transposon at a new site by strand transfer. The activity of the wild- type tran
   8610..8825    +  promoter       URA3 promoter: S. cerevisiae URA3
   8826..9629    +  CDS            URA3: orotidine-5'-phosphate decarboxylase, required for uracil biosynthesis; S. cerevisiae URA3; yeast auxotrophic marker, counterselectable with 5-fluoroorotic acid (5-FOA)
   9865..10245   -  CDS            YPB1_ECOLX: Protein predicted: Swiss-Prot protein existence level 4. From Escherichia coli.
  10262..10411   +  CDS            rop (fragment): Rop protein, which maintains plasmids at low copy number; rop
