[The description below was written by a language model from this plasmid's Addgene catalogue record and pLannotate feature annotations shown in this document.]
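Description:
pYTRW07K_0G5 is a member of the modular pYT vector series, a bacterial/yeast shuttle plasmid built to deliver cloned genes into a bacterial chromosome by Tn5 transposition; the associated work applied the series to Pseudomonas putida. In E. coli it is maintained through a ColE1/pBR322-type origin and selected with kanamycin via the neo (nptII) gene. The record lists it as low copy, although only fragments of rop are annotated. A pBR322 bom region is also present, which would allow mobilisation by conjugation. For yeast, the plasmid carries CEN4/ARS1 elements for stable low-copy replication and the URA3 marker with its own promoter. This is consistent with assembling constructs by recombination in Saccharomyces cerevisiae, although the record only lists ligation-independent cloning as the method.

The deposited insert is a 752 bp gentamicin resistance module, aacC1 (gentamicin 3-N-acetyltransferase) from Pseudomonas aeruginosa with its native promoter, annotated here as an integron-type Pc promoter upstream of the GmR coding sequence. It was derived from a mini-Tn7-Gm plasmid. A full-length Tn5 transposase gene (tnpA) lies next to this module and supplies the cut-and-paste activity that moves the transposable segment into the host genome, after which integrants are selected on gentamicin. A second, partial tnpA match next to neo probably reflects the Tn5 origin of that marker. Genes of interest are inserted at an I-SceI site, but neither this site nor the Tn5 inverted repeat ends are annotated in the feature table, so the exact boundaries of the transposed region cannot be read from it. As deposited, the plasmid carries no cargo gene or expression promoter for cargo and serves as an empty integration vector.
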