Addgene plasmid #177279: pYTRW07K_0G5
Purpose: genomic integration of genes (inserted in I-SceI-site) via transposon Tn5 with GmR
Depositing lab: Karl-Erich Jaeger. Depositing organization: Heinrich-Heine-Universitaet Duesseldorf. Publication: The modular pYT vector series employed for chromosomal gene integration and expression to produce carbazoles and glycolipids in P. putida. Weihmann R, Kubicki S, Bitzenhofer NL, Domrose A, Bator I, Kirschen LM, Kofler F, Funk A, Tiso T, Blank LM, Jaeger KE, Drepper T, Thies S, Loeschcke A. FEMS Microbes. 2022 Dec 19;4:xtac030. doi: 10.1093/femsmc/xtac030. eCollection 2023. PubMed 37333445.
Backbone
  Vector backbone: pYTRW10K_0x5
  Backbone size w/o insert (bp): 9699
  Vector type: Bacterial Expression, Synthetic Biology ; Yeast Expression, Tn5 genomic integration
  Selectable markers: Gentamicin ; URA3
Growth in bacteria
  Bacterial resistance: Kanamycin, 50 μg/mL
  Growth temperature: 37°C
  Growth strain: DH5alpha
  Copy number: Low Copy
Gene/Insert
  Gene/Insert name: PaacC1-aacC1 (alt names: gentamicin resistance module - GmR; Gentamicin 3-N-acetyltransferase)
  Species: Pseudomonas aeruginosa
  Insert size (bp): 752
  Cloning method: Ligation Independent Cloning
  Sequencing primers: 5′ CCTCAATACGTGCTGCAAC; 3′ GCCAAATTGCGTCAAGATCC
Resource information
  A portion of this plasmid was derived from a plasmid made by: Kyoung-Hee Choi et al (pUC18-mini-Tn7-Gm in PMID: 15908923)
Terms and licenses: Academic/Nonprofit Terms; Industry Terms: Not Available to Industry
Depositor comments: Part of the pYT vector series which facilitates chromosomal integration via Tn5 tranposition with selection on gentamicin.
How to cite: pYTRW07K_0G5 was a gift from Karl-Erich Jaeger (Addgene plasmid # 177279 ; http://n2t.net/addgene:177279 ; RRID:Addgene_177279)
